Addgene plasmid #228623: pM-CyOFP1
Purpose: Mammalian expression of CyOFP1 and extra insert, for MuSIC barcode construction
Depositing lab: Marc Birtwistle. Depositing organization: Clemson University. Publication: Genetically Encoded Fluorescence Barcodes Allow for Single-Cell Analysis via Spectral Flow Cytometry. Lu X, Pritko DJ, Abravanel ME, Huggins JR, Ogunleye O, Biswas T, Ashy KC, Woods SK, Livingston MWT, Blenner MA, Birtwistle MR. ACS Synth Biol. 2025 May 16;14(5):1533-1548. doi: 10.1021/acssynbio.4c00807. Epub 2025 May 6. PubMed 40326708.
Backbone
  Vector backbone: pMulti
  Backbone manufacturer: Birtwistle lab
  Vector type: Mammalian Expression
Growth in bacteria
  Bacterial resistance: Chloramphenicol, 25 μg/mL
  Growth temperature: 37°C
  Growth strain: DH5alpha
  Copy number: High Copy
Gene/Insert
  Gene/Insert name: CyOFP1
  Species: Synthetic
  Insert size (bp): 702
  Mutation: We introduced some silent mutations to avoid essential restriction enzyme sites.
  Promoter: CMV
  Cloning method: Golden Gate
Terms and licenses: Academic/Nonprofit Terms; Industry Terms: Not Available to Industry
Depositor comments: Please visit https://doi.org/10.1101/2024.10.23.619855 for bioRxiv preprint.
How to cite: pM-CyOFP1 was a gift from Marc Birtwistle (Addgene plasmid # 228623 ; http://n2t.net/addgene:228623 ; RRID:Addgene_228623)
