[The description below was written by a language model from this plasmid's Addgene catalogue record and pLannotate feature annotations shown in this document.]
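Description:
pM-CyOFP1 is a 3,758 nt mammalian expression plasmid built on the pMulti backbone, designed as a building block for assembling MuSIC (multiplexed spectral) fluorescence barcodes. It is propagated in E. coli through a high-copy ColE1/pUC-type origin and selected with chloramphenicol, with resistance provided by the cat gene under its native cat promoter. An f1 bacteriophage origin is also present, along with a second, reverse-oriented SV40 polyadenylation signal between the cat gene and the plasmid origin. No mammalian selection marker is annotated, which suggests the plasmid is suited to transient expression.

The payload is a 702 bp synthetic coding sequence for CyOFP1, a rapidly maturing monomeric fluorescent protein with a long Stokes shift derived from Entacmaea quadricolor. The depositor introduced silent mutations to remove restriction sites that the cloning scheme requires, and the insert was placed by Golden Gate assembly. Expression is driven by the human CMV immediate-early enhancer and promoter, which span the sequence numbering origin, and terminated by an SV40 poly(A) signal. Between the promoter and CyOFP1 lies a T2A fragment, a ribosomal-skipping peptide that causes two linked open reading frames to be released as separate polypeptides. This layout fits the stated purpose of expressing CyOFP1 together with an extra insert: a second coding sequence placed upstream of the T2A would be co-expressed from a single CMV transcript. The record does not describe the sequence occupying that upstream position, and no feature is annotated there. Such paired fluorescent protein combinations serve as genetically encoded barcodes that can be resolved in single cells by spectral flow cytometry.
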