Features (pLannotate 1.2.2; 10 found; start..end, strand, type, name):
    179..231     +  CDS            T2A (fragment): 2A peptide from Thosea asigna virus capsid protein Eukaryotic ribosomes fail to insert a peptide bond between the Gly and Pro residues, yielding separate polypeptides.
    248..949     +  CDS            CyOFP1: CyOFP1 is a basic (constitutively fluorescent) long stokes shift fluorescent protein published in 2016, derived from Entacmaea quadricolor. It is reported to be a very rapidly-maturing monomer with moderate acid sensitivity.
    987..1108    +  polyA_signal   SV40 poly(A) signal: SV40 polyadenylation signal
   1142..1570    -  rep_origin     f1 ori (sequence partly withheld): f1 bacteriophage origin of replication; arrow indicates direction of (+) strand synthesis
   1596..1698    +  promoter       cat promoter: promoter of the E. coli cat gene encoding chloramphenicol acetyltransferase
   1699..2355    +  CDS            cat: CAT_ECOLX - Experimental evidence at protein level: Swiss-Prot protein existence level 1. This enzyme is an effector of chloramphenicol resistance in bacteria. From Escherichia coli. This protein is used as a marker in many commonly used cloning vectors, such as pACYC184.
   2399..2520    -  polyA_signal   SV40 poly(A) signal: SV40 polyadenylation signal
   2574..3162    +  rep_origin     ori: high-copy-number ColE1/pMB1/pBR322/pUC origin of replication
   3337..3640    +  enhancer       CMV enhancer: human cytomegalovirus immediate early enhancer
   3641..86      +  promoter       CMV promoter (across the origin): human cytomegalovirus (CMV) immediate early promoter
>Addgene plasmid #228623 | pM-CyOFP1 | addgene full sequence | sequence record 452484 | Addgene NGS Result
ACTTTCCAAAATGTCGTAACAACTCCGCCCCATTGACGCAAATGGGCGGTAGGCGTGTACGGTGGGAGGT
CTATATAAGCAGAGCTGGTTTAGTGAAGAAGACGGCTCCGGCGCCACAAACTTCTCTCTGCTAAAGCAAG
CAGGTGATGTTGAAGAAAACCCCGGGCCTGGCAGCGGCGAGGGCAGGGGAAGTCTACTTACATGCGGGGA
CGTGGAGGAAAATCCCGGCCCAGGATCCGCCGCCACCATGGTGAGCAAGGGCGAGGAGCTGATCAAGGAG
AACATGAGAAGCAAGCTGTACCTGGAAGGCAGCGTGAACGGCCACCAGTTCAAGTGCACCCACGAAGGGG
AGGGCAAGCCCTACGAGGGCAAGCAGACCAACAGGATCAAGGTGGTGGAGGGAGGCCCCCTGCCGTTCGC
ATTCGACATCCTGGCCACCCACTTTATGTACGGGAGCAAGGTGTTCATCAAGTACCCCGCCGACCTCCCC
GATTATTTTAAGCAGTCCTTCCCTGAGGGCTTCACATGGGAGAGAGTCATGGTGTTCGAGGACGGGGGCG
TGCTGACCGCCACCCAGGACACCAGCCTCCAGGACGGCGAGCTCATCTACAACGTCAAGGTCAGAGGGGT
GAACTTCCCAGCCAACGGCCCCGTGATGCAGAAGAAAACACTGGGCTGGGAACCAAGCACCGAAACCATG
TACCCAGCTGACGGAGGTCTGGAAGGAAGATGCGACAAGGCCCTGAAGCTCGTGGGAGGTGGACACTTAC
ACGTCAACTTCAAGACCACATACAAGTCCAAGAAACCCGTGAAGATGCCCGGCGTCCACTACGTGGACCG
CAGACTGGAAAGAATCAAGGAGGCCGACAACGAGACTTACGTCGAGCAGTACGAGCACGCTGTGGCCAGA
TACTCCAACCTGGGTGGAGGCATGGACGAGCTGTACAAGTAAGAGTTGCCATTCATGTCTTCTGAAACAT
AAAATGAACTTGTTTATTGCAGCTTATAATGGTTACAAATAAAGCAATAGCATCACAAATTTCACAAATA
AAGCATTTTTTTCACTGCATTCTAGTTGTGGTTTGTCCAAACTCATCAATGTATCTTAAGGCGTAAATTG
TAAGCGTTAATATTTTGTTAAAATTCGCGTTAAATTTTTGTTAAATCAGCTCATTTTTTAACCAATAGGC
CGAAATCGGCAAAATCCCTTATAAATCAAAAGAATAGACCGAGATAGGGT
[37 nt withheld, positions 1241-1277]
AAAGAACGTGGACTCCAACGTCAAAGG
[49 nt withheld, positions 1305-1353]
T
[91 nt withheld, positions 1355-1445]
G
[124 nt withheld, positions 1447-1570]
CAGTACTTAACGGAAGATCACTTCGTGATCGGCACGTAAGAGGTTCCAACTTTCACCATAATGAAATAAG
ATCACTACCGGGCGTATTTTTTGAGTTATCGAGATTTTCAGGAGCTAAGGAAGCTAAAATGGAGAAAAAA
ATCACTGGATATACCACCGTTGATATATCCCAATGGCATCGTAAAGAACATTTTGAGGCATTTCAGTCAG
TTGCTCAATGTACCTATAACCAGACCGTTCAGCTGGATATTACGGCCTTTTTAAAGACCGTAAAGAAAAA
TAAGCACAAGTTTTATCCGGCCTTTATTCACATTCTTGCCCGCCTGATGAATGCTCATCCGGAATTCCGT
ATGGCAATGAAAGACGGTGAGCTGGTGATATGGGATAGTGTTCACCCTTGTTACACCGTTTTCCATGAGC
AAACTGAAACGTTTTCATCGCTCTGGAGTGAATACCACGACGATTTCCGGCAGTTTCTACACATATATTC
GCAAGATGTGGCGTGTTACGGTGAAAACCTGGCCTATTTCCCTAAAGGGTTTATTGAGAATATGTTTTTC
GTATCAGCCAATCCCTGGGTGAGTTTCACCAGTTTTGATTTAAACGTGGCCAATATGGACAACTTCTTCG
CCCCCGTTTTCACCATGGGCAAATATTATACGCAAGGCGACAAGGTGCTGATGCCGCTGGCGATTCAGGT
TCATCATGCCGTTTGTGATGGCTTCCATGTCGGCAGAATGCTTAATGAATTACAACAGTACTGCGATGAG
TGGCAGGGCGGGGCGTAATCAAACATGAGAATTGGTCGCGCGAGCAATTCAGACATGATAAGATACATTG
ATGAGTTTGGACAAACCACAACTAGAATGCAGTGAAAAAAATGCTTTATTTGTGAAATTTGTGATGCTAT
TGCTTTATTTGTAACCATTATAAGCTGCAATAAACAAGTTGGCATTTCGTTCCACTGAGCGTCAGACCCC
GTAGAAAAGATCAAAGGATCTTCTTGAGATCCTTTTTTTCTGCGCGTAATCTGCTGCTTGCAAACAAAAA
AACCACCGCTACCAGCGGTGGTTTGTTTGCCGGATCAAGAGCTACCAACTCTTTTTCCGAAGGTAACTGG
CTTCAGCAGAGCGCAGATACCAAATACTGTTCTTCTAGTGTAGCCGTAGTTAGGCCACCACTTCAAGAAC
TCTGTAGCACCGCCTACATACCTCGCTCTGCTAATCCTGTTACCAGTGGCTGCTGCCAGTGGCGATAAGT
CGTGTCTTACCGGGTTGGACTCAAGACGATAGTTACCGGATAAGGCGCAGCGGTCGGGCTGAACGGGGGG
TTCGTGCACACAGCCCAGCTTGGAGCGAACGACCTACACCGAACTGAGATACCTACAGCGTGAGCTATGA
GAAAGCGCCACGCTTCCCGAAGGGAGAAAGGCGGACAGGTATCCGGTAAGCGGCAGGGTCGGAACAGGAG
AGCGCACGAGGGAGCTTCCAGGGGGAAACGCCTGGTATCTTTATAGTCCTGTCGGGTTTCGCCACCTCTG
ACTTGAGCGTCGATTTTTGTGATGCTCGTCAGGGGGGCGGAGCCTATGGAAAAACGCCAGCAACGCGGCC
TTTTTACGGTTCCTGGCCTTTTGCTGGCCTTTTGCTCACATGTTCTTTCCTGCGTTATCCCCTGATTCTG
TGGATAACCGTATTACCGCCATGCATTAGTTATTAATAGTAATCAATTACGGGGTCATTAGTTCATAGCC
CATATATGGAGTTCCGCGTTACATAACTTACGGTAAATGGCCCGCCTGGCTGACCGCCCAACGACCCCCG
CCCATTGACGTCAATAATGACGTATGTTCCCATAGTAACGCCAATAGGGACTTTCCATTGACGTCAATGG
GTGGAGTATTTACGGTAAACTGCCCACTTGGCAGTACATCAAGTGTATCATATGCCAAGTACGCCCCCTA
TTGACGTCAATGACGGTAAATGGCCCGCCTGGCATTATGCCCAGTACATGACCTTATGGGACTTTCCTAC
TTGGCAGTACATCTACGTATTAGTCATCGCTATTACCATGGTGATGCGGTTTTGGCAGTACATCAATGGG
CGTGGATAGCGGTTTGACTCACGGGGATTTCCAAGTCTCCACCCCATTGACGTCAATGGGAGTTTGTTTT
GGCACCAAAATCAACGGG
