>Addgene plasmid #228623 | pM-CyOFP1 | depositor partial sequence | sequence record 449225 | CyOFP1
ATGGTGAGCAAGGGCGAGGAGCTGATCAAGGAGAACATGAGAAGCAAGCTGTACCTGGAAGGCAGCGTGA
ACGGCCACCAGTTCAAGTGCACCCACGAAGGGGAGGGCAAGCCCTACGAGGGCAAGCAGACCAACAGGAT
CAAGGTGGTGGAGGGAGGCCCCCTGCCGTTCGCATTCGACATCCTGGCCACCCACTTTATGTACGGGAGC
AAGGTGTTCATCAAGTACCCCGCCGACCTCCCCGATTATTTTAAGCAGTCCTTCCCTGAGGGCTTCACAT
GGGAGAGAGTCATGGTGTTCGAGGACGGGGGCGTGCTGACCGCCACCCAGGACACCAGCCTCCAGGACGG
CGAGCTCATCTACAACGTCAAGGTCAGAGGGGTGAACTTCCCAGCCAACGGCCCCGTGATGCAGAAGAAA
ACACTGGGCTGGGAACCAAGCACCGAAACCATGTACCCAGCTGACGGAGGTCTGGAAGGAAGATGCGACA
AGGCCCTGAAGCTCGTGGGAGGTGGACACTTACACGTCAACTTCAAGACCACATACAAGTCCAAGAAACC
CGTGAAGATGCCCGGCGTCCACTACGTGGACCGCAGACTGGAAAGAATCAAGGAGGCCGACAACGAGACT
TACGTCGAGCAGTACGAGCACGCTGTGGCCAGATACTCCAACCTGGGTGGAGGCATGGACGAGCTGTACA
AG
